>Addgene plasmid #45370 | pMP35-1 | depositor partial sequence | sequence record 63338 | MAVS cDNA
ATGCCGTTTGCTGAAGACAAGACCTATAAGTATATCTGCCGCAATTTCAGCAATTTTTGCAATGTGGATG
TTGTAGAGATTCTGCCTTACCTGCCCTGCCTCACAGCAAGAGACCAGGATCGACTGCGGGCCACCTGCAC
ACTCTCAGGGAACCGGGACACCCTCTGGCATCTCTTCAATACCCTTCAGCGGCGGCCCGGCTGGGTTGAG
TCCTTCATTGCGGCGCTGAGGGACTGTGAGCTAGCTGATCTCGCGGACGAAGTGGCCTGTGTCTACCAGA
GCTACCAGCCTCGGACCTCGGACCGTCCCCCAGACCCACTGGAGCCACCGTCACTTCCTGCTGAGGGGCC
AGGGCCCCCCACACCTGCTGCGGCCCACAGTATCCCCTACAACGGCTACAGAGAGAAGGAGCCAAGTTAC
CCCATGCCTGTCCAGGAGACCCGGGCGCCAGACTCCCCAGGAGAGAGTTCAGAGCAAGCCCCACAGACAC
TCAACCCGAGAGTCATCCCAAGGAGTCCAGATGGTGGCCCTCTGGAGCCCTCCTCTGACCTGGCAGCCCT
CAGCCCTCTGACCTCCAGCGGGCATCAGGAGCAGGACACAGAACTGGGCAGTACCCACACAGCAGGTGCA
ACCTCCAGCCTCACACCATCCCGTGGGCCTGTGTCTCCATCTGTCTCCTTCCAGCCCCTGGCCCGTTCCA
CCCCCAGGGCAAGCCGCTTGCCTGGACCTGCAGGGTCAGTTGTATCTACTGGCACCTCCTCCTCCTCCTC
CTCATCCCCTGGCTTGGCCTCTGCAGGGGCTGCAGAGGGTGAACAGGGTGCAGAGAGTGACCAGGCCGAG
CCTATCATCTGCTCCAGTGGGGCAGAGGCACCTGCCAACTCTCTGCCCTCCAAAGTGCCTACCACCTTGA
TGCCTGTGAACACAGTGGCCCCGAAAGTGCCTGCCAACCCAGCATCTGCCAGCACAGTGCCCTCCAAGTT
GCCAACTAGCTCAAAGCCCCCTGGTGCAGTGCCTTCTGTGTTCACCAATCCAGCACCATCCAAATTGCCC
ATCAACTCAACCCGTGCTGGCATGGTGCCATCCAAAGTGCCTACTAGCATGGTGCGCACCAAGGTGTCTG
CCAGCATAGTCCCCACCGACAGGAGCAGCAGAACTGAGGAGACCCCAGCAGCTCCAACACCTGCAGGCGC
CACTGGAGGCCGCTCAGCCTGGCTAGACAGCAGCTCTGAGAATGGGGGCTTTGAGTCGGAGCTGAGTAAG
CCTGGCATGCTGGTATCCCAGCCAGACAGCCAGTTCTCAGGCTGCTCCGAGGATCTTGCCATCAGTGCCA
GCACCTCCTTGGGCATGGGGCCCTGCCATGGCCCAGAGGAGAATGAGTACAAGTCCGAGGGCACCTTTGG
GATCCATGTGGCTGAGAACCCCAGCATCCAGCTCATGGAGGGCAACCCTGGGCCACCTGCGGACCTGCAG
GGTGGCCCCAGGCCACACACCGACCAGAAGTTCCAGGAGAGGGAGGTGCCATGCCACAGGCCCTCACCTG
GGGCTCTGTGGCTCCAGGCGGCTGTGGCAGGAGTGCTGGTAGTCACACTCCTGGTGGCGATGTACCGGCG
GCGCCTGCACTAG
