>Addgene plasmid #45370 | pMP35-1 | addgene partial sequence | sequence record 65261 | cmv-fwd
AGCAGAGCTCGTTTAGTGAACCGTCAGAATTGATCTACCATGGACTACAAAGACGATGACGACAAGCTTA
TGCCGTTTGCTGAAGACAAGACCTATAAGTATATCTGCCGCAATTTCAGCAATTTTTGCAATGTGGATGT
TGTAGAGATTCTGCCTTACCTGCCCTGCCTCACAGCAAGAGACCAGGATCGACTGCGGGCCACCTGCACA
CTCTCAGGGAACCGGGACACCCTCTGGCATCTCTTCAATACCCTTCAGCGGCGGCCCGGCTGGGTTGAGT
CCTTCATTGCGGCGCTGAGGGACTGTGAGCTAGCTGATCTCGCGGACGAAGTGGCCTGTGTCTACCAGAG
CTACCAGCCTCGGACCTCGGACCGTCCCCCAGACCCACTGGAGCCACCGTCACTTCCTGCTGAGGGGCCA
GGGCCCCCCACACCTGCTGCGGCCCACAGTATCCCCTACAACGGCTACAGAGAGAAGGAGCCAAGTTACC
CCATGCCTGTCCAGGAGACCCGGGCGCCAGACTCCCCAGGAGAGAGTTCAGAGCAAGCCCCACAGACACT
CAACCCGAGAGTCATCCCAAGGAGTCCAGATGGTGGCCCTCTGGAGCCCTCCTCTGACCTGGCAGCCCTC
AGCCCTCTGACCTCCAGCGGGCATCAGGAGCAGGACACAGAACTGGGCAGTACCCACACAGCAGGTGCAA
CCTCCAGCCTCACACCATCCCGTGGGCCTGTGTCTCCATCTGTCTCCTTCCAGCCCCTGGCCCGTTCCAC
CCCCAGGGCAAGCCGCTTGCCTGGACCTGCAGGGTCAGTTGTATCTACTGGCACCTCCTCCTCCTCCTCC
TCATCCCCTGGCTTGGCCTCTGCAGGGGCTGCAGAGGGTGAACAGGGTGCAGAGAGTGACCAGGCCGAGC
CTATCATCTGCTCCAGTGGGGCAGAGGCACCTGCCAACTCTCTGCCCTCCAAAGTGCCTACCACCTTGAT
GCCTGTGAACA
