[The description below was written by a language model from this plasmid's Addgene catalogue record.]
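Description:
pMP35-1 is a mammalian expression plasmid built on the pFLAG-CMV2 backbone (about 4.7 kb), carrying the MAVS coding sequence from the talapoin monkey, Miopithecus talapoin talapoin. The insert is roughly 1.6 kb, giving a total construct of about 6.3 kb. It was placed between the HindIII and BglII sites of the backbone's polylinker by restriction cloning, and both sites remain intact, so the insert can be excised or exchanged. The plasmid is propagated in E. coli under ampicillin selection. The record does not list the replication origin or copy number, and no mammalian selection marker is described, so as far as the record shows the plasmid is suited to transient transfection.

Expression is driven by the CMV promoter, a strong constitutive promoter active in most mammalian cell lines. The backbone supplies an N-terminal FLAG epitope fused in frame to MAVS, allowing the protein to be detected or immunoprecipitated with anti-FLAG antibodies without a species-specific MAVS antibody. MAVS (mitochondrial antiviral signaling protein) is the adaptor that relays signals from the RIG-I-like RNA sensors to the interferon response, and it is a known cleavage target of hepaciviral proteases. The associated publication concerns the convergent evolution of escape from hepaciviral antagonism in primates, so this construct appears to be one of a panel of primate MAVS orthologs. Such a panel would allow orthologs to be expressed in cultured cells and compared for signaling activity and susceptibility to viral antagonism, although the record does not spell out specific assays.
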