Addgene plasmid #45370: pMP35-1
Depositing lab: Harmit Malik. Depositing organization: Fred Hutchinson Cancer Center. Publication: Convergent evolution of escape from hepaciviral antagonism in primates. Patel MR, Loo YM, Horner SM, Gale M Jr, Malik HS. PLoS Biol. 2012;10(3):e1001282. doi: 10.1371/journal.pbio.1001282. Epub 2012 Mar 13. PubMed 22427742.
Backbone
  Vector backbone: pFLAG-CMV2
  Backbone size w/o insert (bp): 4700
  Total vector size (bp): 6300
  Vector type: Mammalian Expression
Growth in bacteria
  Bacterial resistance: Ampicillin, 100 μg/mL
  Growth temperature: 37°C
  Growth strain: DH5alpha
  Copy number: Unknown
Gene/Insert
  Gene/Insert name: MAVS
  Species: Miopithecus talapoin talapoin
  Insert size (bp): 1623
  GenBank ID: KC415014.1
  Promoter: CMV
  Tag / fusion protein: FLAG (N terminal on backbone)
  Cloning method: Restriction Enzyme; 5′ cloning site HindIII (not destroyed); 3′ cloning site BglII (not destroyed)
  Sequencing primers: 5′ gacgcaaatgggcggtaggcgtg; 3′ gacaaggctggtgggcactggag
Terms and licenses: Academic/Nonprofit Terms; Industry Terms: Not Available to Industry
How to cite: pMP35-1 was a gift from Harmit Malik (Addgene plasmid # 45370 ; http://n2t.net/addgene:45370 ; RRID:Addgene_45370)
